>Addgene plasmid #239444 | pET28_ancCas9d_Plasmid | addgene full sequence | sequence record 481113 | Addgene NGS Result
ATGAGCGATTCCGAAGTTAATCAAGAAGCGAAACCTGAGGTGAAACCGGAGGTGAAACCGGAAACACATA
TTAATTTAAAAGTCTCTGATGGGAGCTCTGAAATTTTTTTTAAAATCAAAAAAACAACACCTCTTCGGAG
ATTGATGGAAGCCTTTGCAAAACGCCAAGGCAAAGAAATGGATTCACTGCGCTTTCTGTACGACGGTATT
CGTATTCAGGCGGACCAGACACCAGAGGATCTGGACATGGAAGATAATGATATCATTGAAGCCCATCGCG
AACAAATTGGGGAGAACTTATATTTTCAGGGTCACATGATGGCAGCGGCTTTCTCAATGGAGAAGGAGCT
GGTGTTAGGTATTGACTATGGCGGGAAGTACACTGGTCTGGCAGTAGTGGATAGACGCAACAATCAAGTA
CTGTATGCCCGGACGGTTAAGATGCGAGACGACGTTGCCGACATACTTAAAGGTCGTCGCGAGCAAAGAG
GTATTAGACGTACCCAACAGACAAAGAAGAAGCGTCTCCGCGAGTTGAAGAAGTACTTAAACTCGATCGG
ACTGTATGACGAGTCCACGGAAACATTTAAGACCATCTACAGTCTCGCGCACAAAAGAGGCTACGACTAT
GCGGACATGCCAGAGGAGAAGACCAGCGAAGAGATAGAAGAGATGGACGAGGAAGAACGCAAGCAATGGG
AAAAGGAGAAGAAAGAGTGGGAAGAGACGCAACGTAACAGTAGACATCGTGAAGAGGTCCTGAAGGATGT
TCGAAAAGTTATGAGTGAGGGGAACGCAAGTGAGGAGCAAATTAAACGGGTAGAGTCCATCTTCAACAAA
CAGTATCGCCCTAAGCGTTTCAATAACCGTATCCTCACGAAGTGCAAAGTTTGTGGGAAGAACACCCCTC
TCCGCAGAAATGTTCGAGAGTTGTTACTGGAAAATATAGTGAGATTCTTACCTCTGGAGTCTGAAGAGAA
GGAGACGCTGAAGCAAACCATACTGGAGAAAGGCCAACAGGAGAATATCAACAAGATATTTCGCAAGTTG
AAGTTCAACCAGAAGGATTGGCCAGGAAAGAACCTTACAGACATTGCAAAGAATAAGTTACCTGGACGTC
TCCCTTTCTGTAAAGAGCATTTCGCAGAGAACGAGAAGTTCACAACTATAGAGAAATCTACTTTCCGCCT
GGCACCGTCGCTGAAGACTAAGATTGAAAATGTGCTTACAGTGATAAAGGACGAAATCCTGCCAAATTTC
ACTCTTAACAAAGTGGTGATGGAAAGCAACAACTTCGACATCGCAGCCAAAACGAAGGGCAAGAAGCGTC
TTGCAAAGGAAGAGTATTCAAAGGGACACCGCGAGAACAAGGAGACTTTAAAGGAAGCATTACTGAGAGA
AACGGACGGCCGCTGTGTGTACTGTGGAAAATCAATTGACCTGTCTAACGCGAACAAAGACCACATATAC
CCTAGAAAGGCCGGCGGTCTTAACATTTTCGCTAATCTCGTTGCATGCTGCCGCAGTTGTAATGAGAACA
AGAAGGGGCGTACACCGCTTGAAAGCGGGATAATGCCCAAGCCTGAAGTGGTAGCCACTATCAAGAATGA
CCTGAAGAAGAAGATATTGGAAGATGCGCAACAAATTAACACCCTGGACTTCAATAAGTATATGAGTCAT
GCGTCGATTGGTTGGCGCCATATGCGCGATCGGCTTCGAGAACTGACCGGAAATAAGAAGCTGCCAATCG
AGCGCCAATCAGGAATAGTAACTGCATACTTCCGCCGCTGGTGGGGTTTCAAGAAAGAGCGTGGGAATGA
CAAACACCATGCGTTGGACGCAGTTATTCTTGCCTCGCGTAAGGACTACTCAGACGACGGCCTTGTTGAT
ATGACACTTAAGCCTGCAAACAACGACGGCCGTGAGTTCGACCCAGAGAAGCACATCAAAGAGATGAAGG
AGTTCAAGCGCGACAAGGGTTCCAAGGGATCCGCGCTGCACGATCGAAACCCCTTATCATACAAGAATGG
AATAATCACGCGGCGCTTCATGGTAACTGAGATTGAGCGCGGCAAGGAAGACGCGGTCATATCAGAAGAG
TACCGTGAAAAGCTTAAGGAAGCATTCGATCGGTTCGGTATAAAGAATGGGAAGTGTCTTACGGACAAGC
AGGCGAAAGAAGCAGGCCTTTACATCAAGAAGAACGAGGGTGTTATGAGCCTTAAGTGCAGTGTTAAAGG
CACCGGTCCAGGACAAATGATAAGAATCAAGAATAACGTTTTCAAAACTAATGTACACAATGTCGGAGTA
GCAGTATACTTGGACGAAAAGGGTAAGAAGCGTGCATGTGAACTTAAGAATCCACGTCTTTCCAAGCATT
TCGTGGAACCTCAGCCTCAGGTCAAAGGCAAAATCCTCTTCACCTTACGTCGTGGCGACATGGTAACTGT
GGAAGGTGGAGATGCCATATACAGAATCAAGAAGTTGGGCACATCCCCAGTTATCGAGATCGTTCCAGGG
TCGGACGGAAAGACTAAGACAGTATCTGCAACAAAATTGACCAAGGCTAACAACGCGAAGTAATAAGCGG
CCGCACTCGAGCACCACCACCACCACCACTGAGATCCGGCTGCTAACAAAGCCCGAAAGGAAGCTGAGTT
GGCTGCTGCCACCGCTGAGCAATAACTAGCATAACCCCTTGGGGCCTCTAAACGGGTCTTGAGGGGTTTT
TTGCTGAAAGGAGGAACTATATCCGGATTGGCGAATGGG
[124 nt withheld, positions 2770-2893]
C
[91 nt withheld, positions 2895-2985]
A
[49 nt withheld, positions 2987-3035]
CCTTTGACGTTGGAGTCCACGTTCTTT
[37 nt withheld, positions 3063-3099]
ACCCTATCTCGGTCTATTCTTTTGATTTATAAGGGATTTTGCCGATTTCGGCCTATTGGTTAAAAAATGA
GCTGATTTAACAAAAATTTAACGCGAATTTTAACAAAATATTAACGCTTACAATTTAGGTGGCACTTTTC
GGGGAAATGTGCGCGGAACCCCTATTTGTTTATTTTTCTAAATACATTCAAATATGTATCCGCTCATGAA
TTAATTCTTAGAAAAACTCATCGAGCATCAAATGAAACTGCAATTTATTCATATCAGGATTATCAATACC
ATATTTTTGAAAAAGCCGTTTCTGTAATGAAGGAGAAAACTCACCGAGGCAGTTCCATAGGATGGCAAGA
TCCTGGTATCGGTCTGCGATTCCGACTCGTCCAACATCAATACAACCTATTAATTTCCCCTCGTCAAAAA
TAAGGTTATCAAGTGAGAAATCACCATGAGTGACGACTGAATCCGGTGAGAATGGCAAAAGTTTATGCAT
TTCTTTCCAGACTTGTTCAACAGGCCAGCCATTACGCTCGTCATCAAAATCACTCGCATCAACCAAACCG
TTATTCATTCGTGATTGCGCCTGAGCGAGACGAAATACGCGATCGCTGTTAAAAGGACAATTACAAACAG
GAATCGAATGCAACCGGCGCAGGAACACTGCCAGCGCATCAACAATATTTTCACCTGAATCAGGATATTC
TTCTAATACCTGGAATGCTGTTTTCCCGGGGATCGCAGTGGTGAGTAACCATGCATCATCAGGAGTACGG
ATAAAATGCTTGATGGTCGGAAGAGGCATAAATTCCGTCAGCCAGTTTAGTCTGACCATCTCATCTGTAA
CATCATTGGCAACGCTACCTTTGCCATGTTTCAGAAACAACTCTGGCGCATCGGGCTTCCCATACAATCG
ATAGATTGTCGCACCTGATTGCCCGACATTATCGCGAGCCCATTTATACCCATATAAATCAGCATCCATG
TTGGAATTTAATCGCGGCCTAGAGCAAGACGTTTCCCGTTGAATATGGCTCATAACACCCCTTGTATTAC
TGTTTATGTAAGCAGACAGTTTTATTGTTCATGACCAAAATCCCTTAACGTGAGTTTTCGTTCCACTGAG
CGTCAGACCCCGTAGAAAAGATCAAAGGATCTTCTTGAGATCCTTTTTTTCTGCGCGTAATCTGCTGCTT
GCAAACAAAAAAACCACCGCTACCAGCGGTGGTTTGTTTGCCGGATCAAGAGCTACCAACTCTTTTTCCG
AAGGTAACTGGCTTCAGCAGAGCGCAGATACCAAATACTGTCCTTCTAGTGTAGCCGTAGTTAGGCCACC
ACTTCAAGAACTCTGTAGCACCGCCTACATACCTCGCTCTGCTAATCCTGTTACCAGTGGCTGCTGCCAG
TGGCGATAAGTCGTGTCTTACCGGGTTGGACTCAAGACGATAGTTACCGGATAAGGCGCAGCGGTCGGGC
TGAACGGGGGGTTCGTGCACACAGCCCAGCTTGGAGCGAACGACCTACACCGAACTGAGATACCTACAGC
GTGAGCTATGAGAAAGCGCCACGCTTCCCGAAGGGAGAAAGGCGGACAGGTATCCGGTAAGCGGCAGGGT
CGGAACAGGAGAGCGCACGAGGGAGCTTCCAGGGGGAAACGCCTGGTATCTTTATAGTCCTGTCGGGTTT
CGCCACCTCTGACTTGAGCGTCGATTTTTGTGATGCTCGTCAGGGGGGCGGAGCCTATGGAAAAACGCCA
GCAACGCGGCCTTTTTACGGTTCCTGGCCTTTTGCTGGCCTTTTGCTCACATGTTCTTTCCTGCGTTATC
CCCTGATTCTGTGGATAACCGTATTACCGCCTTTGAGTGAGCTGATACCGCTCGCCGCAGCCGAACGACC
GAGCGCAGCGAGTCAGTGAGCGAGGAAGCGGAAGAGCGCCTGATGCGGTATTTTCTCCTTACGCATCTGT
GCGGTATTTCACACCGCAATGGTGCACTCTCAGTACAATCTGCTCTGATGCCGCATAGTTAAGCCAGTAT
ACACTCCGCTATCGCTACGTGACTGGGTCATGGCTGCGCCCCGACACCCGCCAACACCCGCTGACGCGCC
CTGACGGGCTTGTCTGCTCCCGGCATCCGCTTACAGACAAGCTGTGACCGTCTCCGGGAGCTGCATGTGT
CAGAGGTTTTCACCGTCATCACCGAAACGCGCGAGGCAGCTGCGGTAAAGCTCATCAGCGTGGTCGTGAA
GCGATTCACAGATGTCTGCCTGTTCATCCGCGTCCAGCTCGTTGAGTTTCTCCAGAAGCGTTAATGTCTG
GCTTCTGATAAAGCGGGCCATGTTAAGGGCGGTTTTTTCCTGTTTGGTCACTGATGCCTCCGTGTAAGGG
GGATTTCTGTTCATGGGGGTAATGATACCGATGAAACGAGAGAGGATGCTCACGATACGGGTTACTGATG
ATGAACATGCCCGGTTACTGGAACGTTGTGAGGGTAAACAACTGGCGGTATGGATGCGGCGGGACCAGAG
AAAAATCACTCAGGGTCAATGCCAGCGCTTCGTTAATACAGATGTAGGTGTTCCACAGGGTAGCCAGCAG
CATCCTGCGATGCAGATCCGGAACATAATGGTGCAGGGCGCTGACTTCCGCGTTTCCAGACTTTACGAAA
CACGGAAACCGAAGACCATTCATGTTGTTGCTCAGGTCGCAGACGTTTTGCAGCAGCAGTCGCTTCACGT
TCGCTCGCGTATCGGTGATTCATTCTGCTAACCAGTAAGGCAACCCCGCCAGCCTAGCCGGGTCCTCAAC
GACAGGAGCACGATCATGCGCACCCGTGGGGCCGCCATGCCGGCGATAATGGCCTGCTTCTCGCCGAAAC
GTTTGGTGGCGGGACCAGTGACGAAGGCTTGAGCGAGGGCGTGCAAGATTCCGAATACCGCAAGCGACAG
GCCGATCATCGTCGCGCTCCAGCGAAAGCGGTCCTCGCCGAAAATGACCCAGAGCGCTGCCGGCACCTGT
CCTACGAGTTGCATGATAAAGAAGACAGTCATAAGTGCGGCGACGATAGTCATGCCCCGCGCCCACCGGA
AGGAGCTGACTGGGTTGAAGGCTCTCAAGGGCATCGGTCGAGATCCCGGTGCCTAATGAGTGAGCTAACT
TACATTAATTGCGTTGCGCTCACTGCCCGCTTTCCAGTCGGGAAACCTGTCGTGCCAGCTGCATTAATGA
ATCGGCCAACGCGCGGGGAGAGGCGGTTTGCGTATTGGGCGCCAGGGTGGTTTTTCTTTTCACCAGTGAG
ACGGGCAACAGCTGATTGCCCTTCACCGCCTGGCCCTGAGAGAGTTGCAGCAAGCGGTCCACGCTGGTTT
GCCCCAGCAGGCGAAAATCCTGTTTGATGGTGGTTAACGGCGGGATATAACATGAGCTGTCTTCGGTATC
GTCGTATCCCACTACCGAGATATCCGCACCAACGCGCAGCCCGGACTCGGTAATGGCGCGCATTGCGCCC
AGCGCCATCTGATCGTTGGCAACCAGCATCGCAGTGGGAACGATGCCCTCATTCAGCATTTGCATGGTTT
GTTGAAAACCGGACATGGCACTCCAGTCGCCTTCCCGTTCCGCTATCGGCTGAATTTGATTGCGAGTGAG
ATATTTATGCCAGCCAGCCAGACGCAGACGCGCCGAGACAGAACTTAATGGGCCCGCTAACAGCGCGATT
TGCTGGTGACCCAATGCGACCAGATGCTCCACGCCCAGTCGCGTACCGTCTTCATGGGAGAAAATAATAC
TGTTGATGGGTGTCTGGTCAGAGACATCAAGAAATAACGCCGGAACATTAGTGCAGGCAGCTTCCACAGC
AATGGCATCCTGGTCATCCAGCGGATAGTTAATGATCAGCCCACTGACGCGTTGCGCGAGAAGATTGTGC
ACCGCCGCTTTACAGGCTTCGACGCCGCTTCGTTCTACCATCGACACCACCACGCTGGCACCCAGTTGAT
CGGCGCGAGATTTAATCGCCGCGACAATTTGCGACGGCGCGTGCAGGGCCAGACTGGAGGTGGCAACGCC
AATCAGCAACGACTGTTTGCCCGCCAGTTGTTGTGCCACGCGGTTGGGAATGTAATTCAGCTCCGCCATC
GCCGCTTCCACTTTTTCCCGCGTTTTCGCAGAAACGTGGCTGGCCTGGTTCACCACGCGGGAAACGGTCT
GATAAGAGACACCGGCATACTCTGCGACATCGTATAACGTTACTGGTTTCACATTCACCACCCTGAATTG
ACTCTCTTCCGGGCGCTATCATGCCATACCGCGAAAGGTTTTGCGCCATTCGATGGTGTCCGGGATCTCG
ACGCTCTCCCTTATGCGACTCCTGCATTAGGAAGCAGCCCAGTAGTAGGTTGAGGCCGTTGAGCACCGCC
GCCGCAAGGAATGGTGCATGCAAGGAGATGGCGCCCAACAGTCCCCCGGCCACGGGGCCTGCCACCATAC
CCACGCCGAAACAAGCGCTCATGAGCCCGAAGTGGCGAGCCCGATCTTCCCCATCGGTGATGTCGGCGAT
ATAGGCGCCAGCAACCGCACCTGTGGCGCCGGTGATGCCGGCCACGATGCGTCCGGCGTAGAGGATCGAG
ATCTCGATCCCGCGAAATTAATACGACTCACTATAGGGGAATTGTGAGCGGATAACAATTCCCCTCTAGA
AATAATTTTGTTTAACTTTAAGAAGGAGATATACCATGGGCAGCAGCCATCATCATCATCATCACAGCAG
CGGCCTGGTGCCGCGCGGCAGCCATATGGCTAGCATGACTGGTGGACAGCAAATGGGTCGCGGATCCGAA
TTC
Features (pLannotate 1.2.2; 22 found; start..end, strand, type, name):
      1..303     +  CDS            SMT3: SMT3_YEAST - Experimental evidence at protein level: Swiss-Prot protein existence level 1. Not known; suppressor of MIF2 mutations. From Saccharomyces cerevisiae (strain ATCC 204508 / S288c) (Baker's yeast).
   2602..2619    +  CDS            9xHis (fragment): 9xHis affinity tag
   2629..2678    +  CDS            SET1 (fragment): solubility-enhancement tag derived from T7 phage gene 10B
   2686..2733    +  terminator     T7 terminator: transcription terminator for bacteriophage T7 RNA polymerase
   2770..3198    +  rep_origin     f1 ori (sequence partly withheld): f1 bacteriophage origin of replication; arrow indicates direction of (+) strand synthesis
   3251..3308    +  promoter       AmpR promoter (fragment): bla
   3317..4132    -  CDS            KanR: aminoglycoside phosphotransferase; aph(3')-Ia; confers resistance to kanamycin in bacteria or G418 (Geneticin®) in eukaryotes
   4254..4842    +  rep_origin     ori: high-copy-number ColE1/pMB1/pBR322/pUC origin of replication
   5028..5167    -  misc_feature   bom: basis of mobility region from pBR322
   5269..5460    -  CDS            rop: Rop protein, which maintains plasmids at low copy number; rop
   5477..5857    +  CDS            YPB1_ECOLX: Protein predicted: Swiss-Prot protein existence level 4. From Escherichia coli.
   5929..6220    -  CDS            TcR (fragment): tetracycline efflux protein; tet; confers resistance to tetracycline
   6235..6256    -  protein_bind   CAP binding site: CAP binding activates transcription in the presence of cAMP. E. coli catabolite activator protein
   6269..7351    -  CDS            lacI: lac repressor; lacI; The lac repressor binds to the lac operator to inhibit transcription in E. coli. This inhibition can be relieved by adding lactose or isopropyl-β-D-thiogalactopyranoside (IPTG).
   7352..7429    -  promoter       lacI promoter: lacI
   7437..7716    -  CDS            TcR (fragment): tetracycline efflux protein; tet; confers resistance to tetracycline
   7738..7756    +  promoter       T7 promoter: promoter for bacteriophage T7 RNA polymerase
   7757..7781    +  protein_bind   lac operator: The lac repressor binds to the lac operator to inhibit transcription in E. coli. This inhibition can be relieved by adding lactose or isopropyl-β-D-thiogalactopyranoside (IPTG). lac repressor encoded by lacI
   7796..7818    +  RBS            RBS: efficient ribosome binding site from bacteriophage T7 gene 10 (Olins and Rangwala, 1989)
   7837..7853    +  CDS            capTEV™ (fragment): composite tag for in vivo biotinylation, TEV protease cleavage, and 6xHis tagging
   7864..7881    +  CDS            thrombin site: thrombin recognition and cleavage site
   7885..7917    +  CDS            T7 tag (gene 10 leader): leader peptide from bacteriophage T7 gene 10 promotes efficient translation in E. coli
