[The description below was written by a language model from this plasmid's Addgene catalogue record and pLannotate feature annotations shown in this document.]
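Description:
pET28_ancCas9d_Plasmid is a 7,932 bp bacterial expression vector built on a pET28 backbone. It is designed to produce ancCas9d (also recorded as MG34-29), a resurrected ancestral form of the compact Cas9d nuclease, from a coding sequence optimized for E. coli. Because the protein is a reconstruction, the record lists the insert's species as unknown. The plasmid is selected with kanamycin through an aph(3')-Ia KanR gene and replicates from a ColE1/pMB1-type origin. The catalogue lists it as high copy, although the annotated bom and rop elements are typical of the pBR322-derived pET lineage. An f1 origin is also present, and the short TcR fragments are backbone remnants rather than functional markers.

Expression follows the standard pET design. A T7 promoter with an adjacent lac operator and the T7 gene 10 ribosome binding site drives the open reading frame, and the plasmid-borne lacI gene keeps it repressed until IPTG is added in a host that supplies T7 RNA polymerase. A T7 terminator ends the transcript. Upstream of the insert, the annotation shows a short match consistent with a His-tag region, a thrombin cleavage site, the T7 gene 10 leader tag and a yeast SMT3 (SUMO) domain, which suggests an N-terminal, cleavable solubility and purification fusion. The 2,244 bp ancCas9d insert itself is not annotated but presumably fills the unannotated stretch between SMT3 and the downstream elements. A vector-derived His-tag sequence lies before the terminator, though the record does not show whether it is translated in frame. The construct is suited to recombinant production and purification of ancCas9d for biochemical and structural studies of DNA targeting.
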