Addgene plasmid #239444: pET28_ancCas9d_Plasmid
Purpose: Expression plasmid codon-optimized for E. coli
Depositing lab: David Taylor. Depositing organization: University of Texas at Austin. Publication: DNA targeting by compact Cas9d and its resurrected ancestor. Ocampo RF, Bravo JPK, Dangerfield TL, Nocedal I, Jirde SA, Alexander LM, Thomas NC, Das A, Nielson S, Johnson KA, Brown CT, Butterfield CN, Goltsman DSA, Taylor DW. Nat Commun. 2025 Jan 7;16(1):457. doi: 10.1038/s41467-024-55573-4. PubMed 39774105.
Backbone
  Vector backbone: pET28
  Backbone manufacturer: Twist Biosciences
  Backbone size w/o insert (bp): 5688
  Total vector size (bp): 7932
  Vector type: Bacterial Expression
Growth in bacteria
  Bacterial resistance: Kanamycin, 50 μg/mL
  Growth temperature: 37°C
  Growth strain: DH5alpha
  Copy number: High Copy
Gene/Insert
  Gene/Insert name: ancCas9d (alt name: MG34-29)
  Species: Unknown
  Insert size (bp): 2244
  Promoter: T7
  Cloning method: Golden Gate
  Sequencing primers: 5′ CAGCAACCGCACCTGTGG
Terms and licenses: Academic/Nonprofit Terms; Industry Terms: Not Available to Industry
How to cite: pET28_ancCas9d_Plasmid was a gift from David Taylor (Addgene plasmid # 239444 ; http://n2t.net/addgene:239444 ; RRID:Addgene_239444)
